Addgene plasmid #138861: pPD547 ZF43x6-Compact_EYFP
Purpose: EYFP reporter vector for the ZF43x6-Compact promoter
Depositing lab: Joshua Leonard. Publication: The COMET toolkit for composing customizable genetic programs in mammalian cells. Donahue PS, Draut JW, Muldoon JJ, Edelstein HI, Bagheri N, Leonard JN. Nat Commun. 2020 Feb 7;11(1):779. doi: 10.1038/s41467-019-14147-5. PubMed 32034124.
Backbone
  Vector backbone: pPD540 Reporter Template v3
  Vector type: Mammalian Expression, Synthetic Biology
Growth in bacteria
  Bacterial resistance: Ampicillin, 100 μg/mL
  Growth temperature: 37°C
  Growth strain: DH5alpha
  Copy number: High Copy
Gene/Insert
  Gene/Insert name: ZF43x6-Compact
  Species: Synthetic
  Promoter: ZF43x6-Compact
  Cloning method: Restriction Enzyme; 5′ cloning site BglII (not destroyed); 3′ cloning site NheI (not destroyed)
  Sequencing primers: 5′ CGACACGGAAATGTTGAATAC; 3′ TAGAAGGCACAGTCGAGG
Terms and licenses: Academic/Nonprofit Terms; Industry Terms: Not Available to Industry
Depositor comments: Leonard Lab plasmid reference number: L1279
How to cite: pPD547 ZF43x6-Compact_EYFP was a gift from Joshua Leonard (Addgene plasmid # 138861 ; http://n2t.net/addgene:138861 ; RRID:Addgene_138861)
