[The description below was written by a language model from this plasmid's Addgene catalogue record and pLannotate feature annotations shown in this document.]
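Description:
pPD547 ZF43x6-Compact_EYFP is a 4.3 kb mammalian expression reporter plasmid from the COMET synthetic biology toolkit, built on the pPD540 Reporter Template v3 backbone. It is propagated in E. coli as a high-copy plasmid through a ColE1/pUC-type origin and selected with ampicillin via the AmpR (β-lactamase) gene and its native promoter. An f1 phage origin is also present, along with residual lac promoter, lac operator, CAP site and lacI fragments typical of common cloning backbones.

The payload is a synthetic, inducible promoter named ZF43x6-Compact, cloned between retained BglII and NheI sites upstream of the reporter. The annotation does not resolve the upstream portion of this promoter; it detects only a fragment of a minimal TATA-box promoter with low basal activity just before the EYFP coding sequence. The name suggests six closely spaced binding sites for the zinc-finger domain ZF43, although the record does not spell out this architecture. EYFP, a rapidly maturing yellow fluorescent protein derived from Aequorea victoria, is followed by the bovine growth hormone polyadenylation signal. In this arrangement, fluorescence should stay low unless a cognate transcription factor is supplied in the same cells to recruit transcription to the minimal promoter.

Downstream, an SV40 early promoter and SV40 poly(A) signal flank only a short fragment of the ble bleomycin-resistance gene, so the plasmid appears to lack a functional mammalian selection marker and is probably intended for transient transfection. Its stated use is as the EYFP readout for activity of the ZF43x6-Compact promoter when composing genetic programs in mammalian cells.
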