Features (pLannotate 1.2.2; 16 found; start..end, strand, type, name):
    131..147     +  promoter       minP (fragment): minimal TATA-box promoter with low basal activity
    189..905     +  CDS            EYFP: EYFP is a basic (constitutively fluorescent) green/yellow fluorescent protein published in 1996, derived from Aequorea victoria. It is reported to be a very rapidly-maturing weak dimer with high acid sensitivity.
    959..1070    +  polyA_signal   bGH poly(A) signal: bovine growth hormone polyadenylation signal
   1187..1208    +  promoter       SV40 promoter (fragment): SV40 enhancer and early promoter
   1229..1657    +  rep_origin     f1 ori (sequence partly withheld): f1 bacteriophage origin of replication; arrow indicates direction of (+) strand synthesis
   1662..1684    +  promoter       SV40 promoter (fragment): SV40 enhancer and early promoter
   1685..1876    +  promoter       SV40 promoter: SV40 early promoter
   1903..2001    +  CDS            ble (fragment): BLE_KLEPN - Experimental evidence at protein level: Swiss-Prot protein existence level 1. Binding protein with a strong affinity to the bleomycin family of antibiotics. Binds to CL990; an antimitotic-antibiotic compound. From Klebsiella pneumoniae.
   1996..2117    +  polyA_signal   SV40 poly(A) signal: SV40 polyadenylation signal
   2190..2206    -  protein_bind   lac operator: The lac repressor binds to the lac operator to inhibit transcription in E. coli. This inhibition can be relieved by adding lactose or isopropyl-β-D-thiogalactopyranoside (IPTG). lac repressor encoded by lacI
   2214..2244    -  promoter       lac promoter: promoter for the E. coli lac operon
   2259..2280    -  protein_bind   CAP binding site: CAP binding activates transcription in the presence of cAMP. E. coli catabolite activator protein
   2293..2385    -  CDS            lacI (fragment): lac repressor; lacI; The lac repressor binds to the lac operator to inhibit transcription in E. coli. This inhibition can be relieved by adding lactose or isopropyl-β-D-thiogalactopyranoside (IPTG).
   2568..3156    -  rep_origin     ori: high-copy-number ColE1/pMB1/pBR322/pUC origin of replication
   3327..4187    -  CDS            AmpR: β-lactamase; bla; confers resistance to ampicillin, carbenicillin, and related antibiotics
   4188..4292    -  promoter       AmpR promoter: bla
>Addgene plasmid #138861 | pPD547 ZF43x6-Compact_EYFP | addgene full sequence | sequence record 322581 | Addgene NGS Result
GTGCCACCTGACGTCGACGGATCGGGAGATCTGCGAGGAGTGAGGAACGCGAGAGTGAGGATGAGCTGAG
TGAGGAGACTAAGAGTGAGGAACGCGAGAGTGAGGATGAGCTGAGTGAGGAAACGCTCTCTAGAGGGTAT
ATAATGGGGGCCACTAGTCTACTACCAGAGCTCATCGCTAGCGCCACCATGGTGAGCAAGGGCGAGGAGC
TGTTCACCGGGGTGGTGCCCATCCTGGTCGAGCTGGACGGCGACGTAAACGGCCACAAGTTCAGCGTGTC
CGGCGAGGGCGAGGGCGATGCCACCTACGGCAAGCTGACCCTGAAGTTCATCTGCACCACCGGCAAGCTG
CCCGTGCCCTGGCCCACCCTCGTGACCACCTTCGGCTACGGCCTGCAGTGCTTCGCCCGCTACCCCGACC
ACATGAAGCAGCACGACTTCTTCAAGTCCGCCATGCCCGAAGGCTACGTCCAGGAGCGCACCATCTTCTT
CAAGGACGACGGCAACTACAAGACCCGCGCCGAGGTGAAGTTCGAGGGCGACACCCTGGTGAACCGCATC
GAGCTGAAGGGCATCGACTTCAAGGAGGACGGCAACATCCTGGGGCACAAGCTGGAGTACAACTACAACA
GCCACAACGTCTATATCATGGCCGACAAGCAGAAGAACGGCATCAAGGTGAACTTCAAGATCCGCCACAA
CATCGAGGACGGCAGCGTGCAGCTCGCCGACCACTACCAGCAGAACACCCCCATCGGCGACGGCCCCGTG
CTGCTGCCCGACAACCACTACCTGAGCTACCAGTCCGCCCTGAGCAAAGACCCCAACGAGAAGCGCGATC
ACATGGTCCTGCTGGAGTTCGTGACCGCCGCCGGGATCACTCTCGGCATGGACGAGCTGTACAAGTAGGC
GGCCGCTCGAGTCTAGAGGGCCCGTTTAAACCCGCTGATCAGCCTCGACTGTGCCTTCTAGTTGCCAGCC
ATCTGTTGTTTGCCCCTCCCCCGTGCCTTCCTTGACCCTGGAAGGTGCCACTCCCACTGTCCTTTCCTAA
TAAAATGAGGAAATTGCATCGCATTGTCTGAGTAGGTGTCATTCTATTCTGGGGGGTGGGGTGGGGCAGG
ACAGCAAGGGGGAGGATTGGGAAGTCAATAGCAGGCATGCTGGGGATGCGGTGGGCTCTATGGCTTCTGA
GGCGGAAAGAACCAGCTGGGGCTCTAGGGGGTATCCCC
[124 nt withheld, positions 1229-1352]
C
[91 nt withheld, positions 1354-1444]
A
[49 nt withheld, positions 1446-1494]
CCTTTGACGTTGGAGTCCACGTTCTTT
[37 nt withheld, positions 1522-1558]
ACCCTATCTCGGTCTATTCTTTTGATTTATAAGGGATTTTGCCGATTTCGGCCTATTGGTTAAAAAATGA
GCTGATTTAACAAAAATTTAACGCGAATTAATTCTGTGGAATGTGTGTCAGTTAGGCTCAATTAGTCAGC
AACCATAGTCCCGCCCCTAACTCCGCCCATCCCGCCCCTAACTCCGCCCAGTTCCGCCCATTCTCCGCCC
CATGGCTGACTAATTTTTTTTATTTATGCAGAGGCCGAGGCCGCCTCTGCCTCTGAGCTATTCCAGAAGT
AGTGAGGAGGCTTTTTTGGAGGCCTAGGCTTTTGCAAAAAGCTCCCGGGAGCTTGTATATCCATTTTCGG
AGGTTGGGCTTCGGAATCGTTTTCCGGGACGCCGGCTGGATGATCCTCCAGCGCGGGGATCTCATGCTGG
AGTTCTTCGCCCACCCCAACTTGTTTATTGCAGCTTATAATGGTTACAAATAAAGCAATAGCATCACAAA
TTTCACAAATAAAGCATTTTTTTCACTGCATTCTAGTTGTGGTTTGTCCAAACTCATCAATGTATCTTAT
CATGTCTGTATACCGTCGACCTCTAGCTAGAGCTTGGCGTAATCATGGTCATAGCTGTTTCCTGTGTGAA
ATTGTTATCCGCTCACAATTCCACACAACATACGAGCCGGAAGCATAAAGTGTAAAGCCTGGGGTGCCTA
ATGAGTGAGCTAACTCACATTAATTGCGTTGCGCTCACTGCCCGCTTTCCAGTCGGGAAACCTGTCGTGC
CAGCTGCATTAATGAATCGGCCAACGCGCGGGGAGAGGCGGTTTGCGTATTGGGCGCTCTTCCGCTTCCT
CGCTCACTGACTCGCTGCGCTCGGTCGTTCGGCTGCGGCGAGCGGTATCAGCTCACTCAAAGGCGGTAAT
ACGGTTATCCACAGAATCAGGGGATAACGCAGGAAAGAACATGTGAGCAAAAGGCCAGCAAAAGGCCAGG
AACCGTAAAAAGGCCGCGTTGCTGGCGTTTTTCCATAGGCTCCGCCCCCCTGACGAGCATCACAAAAATC
GACGCTCAAGTCAGAGGTGGCGAAACCCGACAGGACTATAAAGATACCAGGCGTTTCCCCCTGGAAGCTC
CCTCGTGCGCTCTCCTGTTCCGACCCTGCCGCTTACCGGATACCTGTCCGCCTTTCTCCCTTCGGGAAGC
GTGGCGCTTTCTCATAGCTCACGCTGTAGGTATCTCAGTTCGGTGTAGGTCGTTCGCTCCAAGCTGGGCT
GTGTGCACGAACCCCCCGTTCAGCCCGACCGCTGCGCCTTATCCGGTAACTATCGTCTTGAGTCCAACCC
GGTAAGACACGACTTATCGCCACTGGCAGCAGCCACTGGTAACAGGATTAGCAGAGCGAGGTATGTAGGC
GGTGCTACAGAGTTCTTGAAGTGGTGGCCTAACTACGGCTACACTAGAAGAACAGTATTTGGTATCTGCG
CTCTGCTGAAGCCAGTTACCTTCGGAAAAAGAGTTGGTAGCTCTTGATCCGGCAAACAAACCACCGCTGG
TAGCGGTGGTTTTTTTGTTTGCAAGCAGCAGATTACGCGCAGAAAAAAAGGATCTCAAGAAGATCCTTTG
ATCTTTTCTACGGGGTCTGACGCTCAGTGGAACGAAAACTCACGTTAAGGGATTTTGGTCATGAGATTAT
CAAAAAGGATCTTCACCTAGATCCTTTTAAATTAAAAATGAAGTTTTAAATCAATCTAAAGTATATATGA
GTAAACTTGGTCTGACAGTTACCAATGCTTAATCAGTGAGGCACCTATCTCAGCGATCTGTCTATTTCGT
TCATCCATAGTTGCCTGACTCCCCGTCGTGTAGATAACTACGATACGGGAGGGCTTACCATCTGGCCCCA
GTGCTGCAATGATACCGCGAGATCCACGCTCACCGGCTCCAGATTTATCAGCAATAAACCAGCCAGCCGG
AAGGGCCGAGCGCAGAAGTGGTCCTGCAACTTTATCCGCCTCCATCCAGTCTATTAATTGTTGCCGGGAA
GCTAGAGTAAGTAGTTCGCCAGTTAATAGTTTGCGCAACGTTGTTGCCATTGCTACAGGCATCGTGGTGT
CACGCTCGTCGTTTGGTATGGCTTCATTCAGCTCCGGTTCCCAACGATCAAGGCGAGTTACATGATCCCC
CATGTTGTGCAAAAAAGCGGTTAGCTCCTTCGGTCCTCCGATCGTTGTCAGAAGTAAGTTGGCCGCAGTG
TTATCACTCATGGTTATGGCAGCACTGCATAATTCTCTTACTGTCATGCCATCCGTAAGATGCTTTTCTG
TGACTGGTGAGTACTCAACCAAGTCATTCTGAGAATAGTGTATGCGGCGACCGAGTTGCTCTTGCCCGGC
GTCAATACGGGATAATACCGCGCCACATAGCAGAACTTTAAAAGTGCTCATCATTGGAAAACGTTCTTCG
GGGCGAAAACTCTCAAGGATCTTACCGCTGTTGAGATCCAGTTCGATGTAACCCACTCGTGCACCCAACT
GATCTTCAGCATCTTTTACTTTCACCAGCGTTTCTGGGTGAGCAAAAACAGGAAGGCAAAATGCCGCAAA
AAAGGGAATAAGGGCGACACGGAAATGTTGAATACTCATACTCTTCCTTTTTCAATATTATTGAAGCATT
TATCAGGGTTATTGTCTCATGAGCGGATACATATTTGAATGTATTTAGAAAAATAAACAAATAGGGGTTC
CGCGCACATTTCCCCGAAAA
