>Addgene plasmid #138861 | pPD547 ZF43x6-Compact_EYFP | depositor partial sequence | sequence record 268389 | ZF43x6-Compact promoter
AGATCTGCGAGGAGTGAGGAACGCGAGAGTGAGGATGAGCTGAGTGAGGAGACTAAGAGTGAGGAACGCG
AGAGTGAGGATGAGCTGAGTGAGGAAACGCTCTCTAGAGGGTATATAATGGGGGCCACTAGTCTACTACC
AGAGCTCATCGCTAGC
